Addgene plasmid #184395: AAVS1-TetOn-3XFLAG-firefly-beta-globin-control-AAVS1
Purpose: Donor plasmid for stable integration of firefly luciferase control reporter at AAVS1
Depositing lab: Robert Bradley. Publication: Nonsense-mediated mRNA decay uses complementary mechanisms to suppress mRNA and protein accumulation. Udy DB, Bradley RK. Life Sci Alliance. 2021 Dec 8;5(3). pii: 5/3/e202101217. doi: 10.26508/lsa.202101217. Print 2022 Mar. PubMed 34880103.
Backbone
  Vector backbone: pBluescript
  Backbone size w/o insert (bp): 9318
  Total vector size (bp): 12349
  Vector type: Mammalian Expression, CRISPR ; Donor plasmid for HDR
  Selectable markers: Neomycin (select with G418), Puromycin
Growth in bacteria
  Bacterial resistance: Ampicillin, 100 μg/mL
  Growth temperature: 37°C
  Growth strain: NEB Stable
  Copy number: High Copy
Gene/Insert
  Gene/Insert name: Firefly luciferase beta-globin (alt name: Firefly luciferase control reporter)
  Species: H. sapiens (human), M. musculus (mouse); Photinus pyralis
  Insert size (bp): 3031
  Promoter: Tet-On 3G
  Tag / fusion protein: 3X FLAG (N terminal on insert)
  Cloning method: Restriction Enzyme; 5′ cloning site MluI (destroyed during cloning); 3′ cloning site BglII (destroyed during cloning)
  Sequencing primers: 5′ AGTGCAGGTGCCAGAACATT; 3′ CAGCTCCTGGGCAATATGAT
Resource information
  A portion of this plasmid was derived from a plasmid made by: The 3X-FLAG firefly luciferase beta-globin insert sequence is from a plasmid from James Inglese's lab (Addgene catalog # 112085, published in PMID: 29528287).
Terms and licenses: Academic/Nonprofit Terms; Industry Terms: Not Available to Industry
Depositor comments: The backbone is from a plasmid from Masato Kanemaki’s lab (Addgene catalog # 72835, published in PMID: 27052166). The 3X-FLAG firefly luciferase beta-globin insert sequence replaces the OsTIR1 sequence in that plasmid. Additional cloning details are available in Udy et al., 2021 (PMID: 34880103).
How to cite: AAVS1-TetOn-3XFLAG-firefly-beta-globin-control-AAVS1 was a gift from Robert Bradley (Addgene plasmid # 184395 ; http://n2t.net/addgene:184395 ; RRID:Addgene_184395)
