[The description below was written by a language model from this plasmid's Addgene catalogue record and pLannotate feature annotations shown in this document.]
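Description:
AAVS1-TetOn-3XFLAG-firefly-beta-globin-control-AAVS1 is a roughly 12.3 kb donor plasmid for homology-directed repair, built on a pBluescript-type backbone and intended for CRISPR-assisted stable integration of a reporter at the human AAVS1 safe-harbour locus (intron 1 of PPP1R12C). It is propagated in E. coli as a high-copy plasmid through a ColE1/pUC-type origin with ampicillin selection. The backbone comes from an earlier AAVS1 Tet-On donor in which the reporter insert now replaces the original OsTIR1 coding sequence.

Between the left and right AAVS1 homology arms lie three expression units. An hPGK promoter, oriented opposite to the reporter, drives the Tet-On 3G transactivator with an SV40 polyadenylation signal. Downstream, a synthetic poly(A) signal and a transcriptional pause site insulate the TRE3GS promoter, which in the presence of doxycycline drives an N-terminally 3xFLAG-tagged firefly luciferase (luc+) followed by beta-globin sequence. The globin is annotated as separated coding fragments, consistent with a gene segment retaining introns, and the unit ends in an SV40 poly(A) signal. A second hPGK promoter expresses puromycin N-acetyltransferase with a bGH poly(A) signal, allowing puromycin selection of integrants. The catalogue also lists neomycin/G418 as a marker, but the annotated NeoR/KanR gene lies outside the homology arms among backbone remnants (partial ccdB, lacZα and Tn5 transposase sequences) with no annotated mammalian promoter, so it would not be carried into the locus by precise repair.

The record describes this as the control version of a firefly luciferase reporter, and the associated work concerns nonsense-mediated mRNA decay. It provides an inducible, single-locus reporter whose mRNA and FLAG-tagged protein output can be measured; the record does not describe the corresponding test reporter.
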