Features (pLannotate 1.2.2; 35 found; start..end, strand, type, name):
      2..94      +  CDS            lacI (fragment): lac repressor; lacI; The lac repressor binds to the lac operator to inhibit transcription in E. coli. This inhibition can be relieved by adding lactose or isopropyl-β-D-thiogalactopyranoside (IPTG).
    107..128     +  protein_bind   CAP binding site: CAP binding activates transcription in the presence of cAMP. E. coli catabolite activator protein
    143..173     +  promoter       lac promoter: promoter for the E. coli lac operon
    177..199     +  protein_bind   lac operator (fragment): The lac repressor binds to the lac operator to inhibit transcription in E. coli. This inhibition can be relieved by adding lactose or isopropyl-β-D-thiogalactopyranoside (IPTG). lac repressor encoded by lacI
    242..260     +  promoter       T3 promoter: promoter for bacteriophage T3 RNA polymerase
    295..1098    +  misc_feature   HA-L: left homology arm from the adeno-associated virus integration site (AAVS1) within intron 1 of the human PPP1R12C gene
   1129..1210    -  polyA_signal   SV40 poly(A) signal: SV40 polyadenylation signal
   1233..1316    -  CDS            large T antigen (fragment): large T antigen from SV40 (simian virus 40)
   1327..2073    -  CDS            Tet-On® 3G: modified rtTA protein that binds tightly to promoters containing the tet operator in the presence of doxycycline
   2092..2602    -  promoter       hPGK promoter: human phosphoglycerate kinase 1 promoter
   2622..2670    +  polyA_signal   poly(A) signal: synthetic polyadenylation signal
   2684..2775    +  misc_feature   pause site: RNA polymerase II transcriptional pause signal from the human α2 globin gene
   2779..3146    +  promoter       TRE3GS promoter: 3rd-generation Tet-responsive promoter that can be activated by binding of Tet-On® 3G, modified to eliminate binding sites for endogenous mammalian transcription factors
   3181..3246    +  CDS            3xFLAG: three tandem FLAG® epitope tags, followed by an enterokinase cleavage site
   3265..4911    +  CDS            luciferase: firefly luciferase; luc+; enhanced luc+ version of the luciferase gene
   4939..4963    +  protein_bind   attB1: mutant version of attB; recombination site for the Gateway® BP reaction BP Clonase™
   4984..5106    +  CDS            HBB (fragment): HBB_MESBR - Experimental evidence at protein level: Swiss-Prot protein existence level 1. Involved in oxygen transport from the lung to the various peripheral tissues. From Mesocricetus brandti (Brandt's hamster) (Turkish hamster).
   5108..5440    +  CDS            HBB (fragment): HBB_HAPGR - Experimental evidence at protein level: Swiss-Prot protein existence level 1. Involved in oxygen transport from the lung to the various peripheral tissues. From Hapalemur griseus (Gray gentle lemur) (Eastern lesser bamboo lemur).
   6083..6205    +  CDS            HBB: HBB_COLGU - Experimental evidence at transcript level: Swiss-Prot protein existence level 2. Involved in oxygen transport from the lung to the various peripheral tissues. From Colobus guereza (Mantled guereza) (Eastern black-and-white colobus monkey).
   6260..6343    +  CDS            large T antigen (fragment): large T antigen from SV40 (simian virus 40)
   6366..6447    +  polyA_signal   SV40 poly(A) signal: SV40 polyadenylation signal
   6469..6979    +  promoter       hPGK promoter: human phosphoglycerate kinase 1 promoter
   7001..7600    +  CDS            PuroR: puromycin N-acetyltransferase; pac from Streptomyces alboniger; confers resistance to puromycin
   7607..7831    +  polyA_signal   bGH poly(A) signal: bovine growth hormone polyadenylation signal
   7845..8681    +  misc_feature   HA-R: right homology arm from the adeno-associated virus integration site (AAVS1) within intron 1 of the human PPP1R12C gene
   8716..8734    -  promoter       T7 promoter: promoter for bacteriophage T7 RNA polymerase
   8737..8884    +  CDS            lacZα (fragment): LacZα fragment of β-galactosidase; lacZ fragment
   8894..9197    +  CDS            ccdB (fragment): CcdB, a bacterial toxin that poisons DNA gyrase; ccdB; Plasmids containing the ccdB gene cannot be propagated in standard E. coli strains.
   9245..9514    +  CDS            tnpA (fragment): TN5P_ECOLX - Also known as tnp. Experimental evidence at protein level: Swiss-Prot protein existence level 1. Mediates transposition of transposon Tn5 by a 'cut and paste' mechanism. First, the monomeric transposase binds the 19 bp inverted DNA repeats flanking the transposon. Then, dimerization of the DNA- bound transposase creates a synaptic DNA complex. After nicking of the first DNA strand, excision of the transposon proceeds through a series of intermediates. The transposase then mediates the insertion of the transposon at a new site by strand transfer. The activity of the wild- type tran
   9546..10340   +  CDS            NeoR/KanR: aminoglycoside phosphotransferase from Tn5; aph(3')-II (or nptII); confers resistance to neomycin, kanamycin, and G418 (Geneticin®)
  10361..10411   -  misc_feature   bom (fragment): basis of mobility region from pBR322
  10438..10497   +  promoter       AmpR promoter (fragment): bla
  10590..11450   -  CDS            AmpR: β-lactamase; bla; confers resistance to ampicillin, carbenicillin, and related antibiotics
  11451..11503   -  promoter       AmpR promoter (fragment): bla
  11574..12162   +  rep_origin     ori: high-copy-number ColE1/pMB1/pBR322/pUC origin of replication
>Addgene plasmid #184395 | AAVS1-TetOn-3XFLAG-firefly-beta-globin-control-AAVS1 | addgene full sequence | sequence record 362365 | Addgene NGS Result
AGCGCCCAATACGCAAACCGCCTCTCCCCGCGCGTTGGCCGATTCATTAATGCAGCTGGCACGACAGGTT
TCCCGACTGGAAAGCGGGCAGTGAGCGCAACGCAATTAATGTGAGTTAGCTCACTCATTAGGCACCCCAG
GCTTTACACTTTATGCTTCCGGCTCGTATGTTGTGTGGAATTGTGAGCGGATAACAATTTCACACAGGAA
ACAGCTATGACCATGATTACGCCAAGCTCAGAATTAACCCTCACTAAAGGGACTAGTCCTGCAGGTTTAA
ACGAATTCGCCCTTTGCTTTCTCTGACCAGCATTCTCTCCCCTGGGCCTGTGCCGCTTTCTGTCTGCAGC
TTGTGGCCTGGGTCACCTCTACGGCTGGCCCAGATCCTTCCCTGCCGCCTCCTTCAGGTTCCGTCTTCCT
CCACTCCCTCTTCCCCTTGCTCTCTGCTGTGTTGCTGCCCAAGGATGCTCTTTCCGGAGCACTTCCTTCT
CGGCGCTGCACCACGTGATGTCCTCTGAGCGGATCCTCCCCGTGTCTGGGTCCTCTCCGGGCATCTCTCC
TCCCTCACCCAACCCCATGCCGTCTTCACTCGCTGGGTTCCCTTTTCCTTCTCCTTCTGGGGCCTGTGCC
ATCTCTCGTTTCTTAGGATGGCCTTCTCCGACGGATGTCTCCCTTGCGTCCCGCCTCCCCTTCTTGTAGG
CCTGCATCATCACCGTTTTTCTGGACAACCCCAAAGTACCCCGTCTCCCTGGCTTTAGCCACCTCTCCAT
CCTCTTGCTTTCTTTGCCTGGACACCCCGTTCTCCTGTGGATTCGGGTCACCTCTCACTCCTTTCATTTG
GGCAGCTCCCCTACCCCCCTTACCTCTCTAGTCTGTGCTAGCTCTTCCAGCCCCCTGTCATGGCATCTTC
CAGGGGTCCGAGAGCTCAGCTAGTCTTCTTCCTCCAACCCGGGCCCCTATGTCCACTTCAGGACAGCATG
TTTGCTGCCTCCAGGGATCCTGTGTCCCCGAGCTGGGACCACCTTATATTCCCAGGGCCGGTTAATGTGG
CTCTGGTTCTGGGTACTTTTATCTGTCCCCTCCACCCCACAGTGGGGCAAGCTGAGTCAGTGAGCGAGGA
AGCTCGGGGCAGTGAAAAAAATGCTTTATTTGTGAAATTTGTGATGCTATTGCTTTATTTGTAACCATTA
TAAGCTGCAATAAACAAGTTAACAACAACAATTGCATTCATTTTATGTTTCAGGTTCAGGGGGAGGTGTG
GGAGGTTTTTTAAAGCAAGTAAAACCTCTACAAATGTGGTATGGCTGATTATGATCCTCTGGAGATTTAC
CCGGGGAGCATGTCAAGGTCAAAATCGTCAAGAGCGTCAGCAGGCAGCATATCAAGGTCAAAGTCGTCAA
GGGCATCGGCTGGGAGCATGTCTAAGTCAAAATCGTCAAGGGCGTCGGTCGGCCCGCCGCTTTCGCACTT
TAGCTGTTTCTCCAGGCCACATATGATTAGTTCCAGGCCGAAAAGGAAGGCAGGTTCGGCTCCCTGCCGG
TCGAACAGCTCAATTGCTTGTTTCAGAAGTGGGGGCATAGAATCGGTGGTAGGTGTCTCTCTTTCCTCTT
TTGCTACTTGATGCTCCTGTTCCTCCAATACGCAGCCCAGTGTAAAGTGGCCCACGGCGGACAGAGCGTA
CAGTGCGTTCTCCAGGGAGAAGCCTTGCTGACACAGGAACGCGAGCTGATTTTCCAGGGTTTCGTACTGT
TTCTCTGTTGGGCGGGTGCCGAGATGCACTTTAGCCCCGTCGCGATGTGAGAGGAGAGCACAGCGGTATG
ACTTGGCGTTGTTCCGCAGAAAGTCTTGCCATGACTCGCCTTCCAGGGGGCAGGAGTGGGTATGATGCCT
GTCCAGCATCTCGATTGGCAGGGCATCGAGCAGGGCCCGCTTGTTCTTCACGTGCCAGTACAGGGTAGGC
TGCTCAACTCCCAGCTTTTGAGCGAGTTTCCTTGTCGTCAGGCCTTCGATACCGACTCCATTGAGTAATT
CCAGAGCAGAGTTTATGACTTTGCTCTTGTCCAGTCTAGACATGGTAATTCGATGATCCCCCTGGGGAGA
GAGGTCGGTGATTCGGTCAACGAGGGAGCCGACTGCCGACGTGCGCTCCGGAGGCTTGCAGAATGCGGAA
CACCGCGCGGGCAGGAACAGGGCCCACACTACCGCCCCACACCCCGCCTCCCGCACCGCCCCTTCCCGGC
CGCTGCTCTCGGCGCGCCCTGCTGAGCAGCCGCTATTGGCCACAGCCCATCGCGGTCGGCGCGCTGCCAT
TGCTCCCTGGCGCTGTCCGTCTGCGAGGGTACTAGTGAGACGTGCGGCTTCCGTTTGTCACGTCCGGCAC
GCCGCGAACCGCAAGGAACCTTCCCGACTTAGGGGCGGAGCAGGAAGCGTCGCCGGGGGGCCCACAAGGG
TAGCGGCGAAGATCCGGGTGACGCTGCGAACGGACGTGAAGAATGTGCGAGACCCAGGGTCGGCGCCGCT
GCGTTTCCCGGAACCACGCCCAGAGCAGCCGCGTCCCTGCGCAAACCCAGGGCTGCCTTGGAAAAGGCGC
AACCCCAACCCCGTGGAATTATCACCTCGAGAATAAAATATCTTTATTTTCATTACATCTGTGTGTTGGT
TTTTTGTGTGAATCGATAGTACTAACATACGCTCTCCATCAAAACAAAACGAAACAAAACAAACTAGCAA
AATAGGCTGTCCCCAGTGCAAGTGCAGGTGCCAGAACATTTCTCTCTCGAGTTTACTCCCTATCAGTGAT
AGAGAACGTATGAAGAGTTTACTCCCTATCAGTGATAGAGAACGTATGCAGACTTTACTCCCTATCAGTG
ATAGAGAACGTATAAGGAGTTTACTCCCTATCAGTGATAGAGAACGTATGACCAGTTTACTCCCTATCAG
TGATAGAGAACGTATCTACAGTTTACTCCCTATCAGTGATAGAGAACGTATATCCAGTTTACTCCCTATC
AGTGATAGAGAACGTATAAGCTTTGCTTATGTAAACCAGGGCGCCTATAAAAGAGTGCTGATTTTTTGAG
TAAACTTCAATTCCACAACACTTTTGTCTTATACCAACTTTCCGTACCACTTCCTACCCTCGTAAAGAAT
TCGCGGCCGCAACCGTCAGAATTAACCATGGACTACAAAGACCATGACGGTGATTATAAAGATCATGACA
TCGATTACAAGGATGACGATGACAAGCTTGCGGCCGCGAATTCAGAAGACGCCAAAAACATAAAGAAAGG
CCCGGCGCCATTCTATCCGCTGGAAGATGGAACCGCTGGAGAGCAACTGCATAAGGCTATGAAGAGATAC
GCCCTGGTTCCTGGAACAATTGCTTTTACAGATGCACATATCGAGGTGGACATCACTTACGCTGAGTACT
TCGAAATGTCCGTTCGGTTGGCAGAAGCTATGAAACGATATGGGCTGAATACAAATCACAGAATCGTCGT
ATGCAGTGAAAACTCTCTTCAATTCTTTATGCCGGTGTTGGGCGCGTTATTTATCGGAGTTGCAGTTGCG
CCCGCGAACGACATTTATAATGAACGTGAATTGCTCAACAGTATGGGCATTTCGCAGCCTACCGTGGTGT
TCGTTTCCAAAAAGGGGTTGCAAAAAATTTTGAACGTGCAAAAAAAGCTCCCAATCATCCAAAAAATTAT
TATCATGGATTCTAAAACGGATTACCAGGGATTTCAGTCGATGTACACGTTCGTCACATCTCATCTACCT
CCCGGTTTTAATGAATACGATTTTGTGCCAGAGTCCTTCGATAGGGACAAGACAATTGCACTGATCATGA
ACTCCTCTGGATCTACTGGTCTGCCTAAAGGTGTCGCTCTGCCTCATAGAACTGCCTGCGTGAGATTCTC
GCATGCCAGAGATCCTATTTTTGGCAATCAAATCATTCCGGATACTGCGATTTTAAGTGTTGTTCCATTC
CATCACGGTTTTGGAATGTTTACTACACTCGGATATTTGATATGTGGATTTCGAGTCGTCTTAATGTATA
GATTTGAAGAAGAGCTGTTTCTGAGGAGCCTTCAGGATTACAAGATTCAAAGTGCGCTGCTGGTGCCAAC
CCTATTCTCCTTCTTCGCCAAAAGCACTCTGATTGACAAATACGATTTATCTAATTTACACGAAATTGCT
TCTGGTGGCGCTCCCCTCTCTAAGGAAGTCGGGGAAGCGGTTGCCAAGAGGTTCCATCTGCCAGGTATCA
GGCAAGGATATGGGCTCACTGAGACTACATCAGCTATTCTGATTACACCCGAGGGGGATGATAAACCGGG
CGCGGTCGGTAAAGTTGTTCCATTTTTTGAAGCGAAGGTTGTGGATCTGGATACCGGGAAAACGCTGGGC
GTTAATCAAAGAGGCGAACTGTGTGTGAGAGGTCCTATGATTATGTCCGGTTATGTAAACAATCCGGAAG
CGACCAACGCCTTGATTGACAAGGATGGATGGCTACATTCTGGAGACATAGCTTACTGGGACGAAGACGA
ACACTTCTTCATCGTTGACCGCCTGAAGTCTCTGATTAAGTACAAAGGCTATCAGGTGGCTCCCGCTGAA
TTGGAATCCATCTTGCTCCAACACCCCAACATCTTCGACGCAGGTGTCGCAGGTCTTCCCGACGATGACG
CCGGTGAACTTCCCGCCGCCGTTGTTGTTTTGGAGCACGGAAAGACGATGACGGAAAAAGAGATCGTGGA
TTACGTCGCCAGTCAAGTAACAACCGCGAAAAAGTTGCGCGGAGGAGTTGTGTTTGTGGACGAAGTACCG
AAAGGTCTTACCGGAAAACTCGACGCAAGAAAAATCAGAGAGATCCTCATAAAGGCCAAGAAGGGCGGAA
AGATCGCCGTGGCGAATTCATCGATAGATCTGATATCAACAAGTTTGTACAAAAAAGCAGGCTCCGCGGC
CGCCCCCTTCACCGTGCATCTGACTCCTGAGGAGAAGTCTGCCGTTACTGCCCTGTGGGGCAAGGTGAAC
GTGGATGAAGTTGGTGGTGAGGCCCTGGGCAGGTTGGTATCAAGGTTACAAGACAGGTTTAAGGAGACCA
ATAGAAACTGGGCATGTGGAGACAGAGAAGACTCTTGGGTTTCTGATAGGCACTGACTCTCTCTGCCTAT
TGGTCTATTTTCCCACCCTTAGGCTGCTGGTGGTCTACCCTTGGACCCAGAGGTTCTTTGAGTCCTTTGG
GGATCTGTCCACTCCTGATGCTGTTATGGGCAACCCTAAGGTGAAGGCTCATGGCAAGAAAGTGCTCGGT
GCCTTTAGTGATGGCCTGGCTCACCTGGACAACCTCAAGGGCACCTTTGCCACACTGAGTGAGCTGCACT
GTGACAAGCTGCACGTGGATCCTGAGAACTTCAGGGTGAGTCTGATGGGCACCTCCTGGGTTTCCTTCCC
CTGGCTATTCTGCTCAACCTTCCTATCAGAAAAAAAGGGGAAGCGATTCTAGGGAGCAGTCTCCATGACT
GTGTGTGGAGTGTTGACAAGAGTTCGGATATTTTATTCTCTACTCAGAATTGCTGCTCCCCCTCACTCTG
TTCTGTGTTGTCATTTCCTCTTTCTTTGGTAAGCTTTTAATTTCCAGTTGCATTTTACTAAATTAATTAA
GCTGGTTATTTACTTCCCATCCTGATATCAGCTTCCCCTCCTCCTTTCCTCCCAGTCCTTCTCTCTCTCC
TCTCTCTTTCTCTAATCCTTTCCTTTCCCTCAGTTCATTTCTTCTTCTTTGATCTACGTTTGTTTGTCTT
TTTAAATATTGCCTTGTAACTTGCTCAGAGGACAAGGAAGATATGTCCCTGTTTCTTCTCATAGCTCTCA
AGAATAGTAGCATAATTGGCTTTTATGCCAGGGTGACAGGGGAAGAATATATTTTACATATAAATTCTGT
TTGACATAGGATTCTTATAATAATTTGTCAGTAGTTTAAGGTTGCAAACAAATGTCTTTGTAAATAAGCC
TGCAGTATCTGGTATTTTTGCTCTACAGTTATGTTGATGGTTCTTCCATATTCCCACAGCTCCTGGGCAA
TATGATCGTGATTGTGCTGGGCCACCACCTGGGCAAGGATTTCACCCCCGCTGCACAGGCTGCCTTCCAG
AAGGTGGTGGCTGGAGTGGCCACTGCCCTGGCCCACAAGTATCACTAAAAGGGTGGGCGCGCCGACCCAG
CTTTCTTGTTCTGCAGCATATGTCTAGAGGATCATAATCAGCCATACCACATTTGTAGAGGTTTTACTTG
CTTTAAAAAACCTCCCACACCTCCCCCTGAACCTGAAACATAAAATGAATGCAATTGTTGTTGTTAACTT
GTTTATTGCAGCTTATAATGGTTACAAATAAAGCAATAGCATCACAAATTTCACAAATAAAGCATTTTTT
TCACTGCCGACGTCAGGTGGCACTTTTCGGGGTTGGGGTTGCGCCTTTTCCAAGGCAGCCCTGGGTTTGC
GCAGGGACGCGGCTGCTCTGGGCGTGGTTCCGGGAAACGCAGCGGCGCCGACCCTGGGTCTCGCACATTC
TTCACGTCCGTTCGCAGCGTCACCCGGATCTTCGCCGCTACCCTTGTGGGCCCCCCGGCGACGCTTCCTG
CTCCGCCCCTAAGTCGGGAAGGTTCCTTGCGGTTCGCGGCGTGCCGGACGTGACAAACGGAAGCCGCACG
TCTCACTAGTACCCTCGCAGACGGACAGCGCCAGGGAGCAATGGCAGCGCGCCGACCGCGATGGGCTGTG
GCCAATAGCGGCTGCTCAGCAGGGCGCGCCGAGAGCAGCGGCCGGGAAGGGGCGGTGCGGGAGGCGGGGT
GTGGGGCGGTAGTGTGGGCCCTGTTCCTGCCCGCGCGGTGTTCCGCATTCTGCAAGCCTCCGGAGCGCAC
GTCGGCAGTCGGCTCCCTCGTTGACCGAATCACCGACCTCTCTCCCCAGGGGGATCCACCGGAGCTTACC
ATGACCGAGTACAAGCCCACGGTGCGCCTCGCCACCCGCGACGACGTCCCCAGGGCCGTACGCACCCTCG
CCGCCGCGTTCGCCGACTACCCCGCCACGCGCCACACCGTCGATCCGGACCGCCACATCGAGCGGGTCAC
CGAGCTGCAAGAACTCTTCCTCACGCGCGTCGGGCTCGACATCGGCAAGGTGTGGGTCGCGGACGACGGC
GCCGCGGTGGCGGTCTGGACCACGCCGGAGAGCGTCGAAGCGGGGGCGGTGTTCGCCGAGATCGGCCCGC
GCATGGCCGAGTTGAGCGGTTCCCGGCTGGCCGCGCAGCAACAGATGGAAGGCCTCCTGGCGCCGCACCG
GCCCAAGGAGCCCGCGTGGTTCCTGGCCACCGTCGGCGTCTCGCCCGACCACCAGGGCAAGGGTCTGGGC
AGCGCCGTCGTGCTCCCCGGAGTGGAGGCGGCCGAGCGCGCCGGGGTGCCCGCCTTCCTGGAGACCTCCG
CGCCCCGCAACCTCCCCTTCTACGAGCGGCTCGGCTTCACCGTCACCGCCGACGTCGAGGTGCCCGAAGG
ACCGCGCACCTGGTGCATGACCCGCAAGCCCGGTGCCTGAGGTACCCTGTGCCTTCTAGTTGCCAGCCAT
CTGTTGTTTGCCCCTCCCCCGTGCCTTCCTTGACCCTGGAAGGTGCCACTCCCACTGTCCTTTCCTAATA
AAATGAGGAAATTGCATCGCATTGTCTGAGTAGGTGTCATTCTATTCTGGGGGGTGGGGTGGGGCAGGAC
AGCAAGGGGGAGGATTGGGAAGACAATAGCAGGCATGCTGGGGATGCGGTGGGCTCTATGGGGTACCAAG
CTTTACTAGGGACAGGATTGGTGACAGAAAAGCCCCATCCTTAGGCCTCCTCCTTCCTAGTCTCCTGATA
TTGGGTCTAACCCCCACCTCCTGTTAGGCAGATTCCTTATCTGGTGACACACCCCCATTTCCTGGAGCCA
TCTCTCTCCTTGCCAGAACCTCTAAGGTTTGCTTACGATGGAGCCAGAGAGGATCCTGGGAGGGAGAGCT
TGGCAGGGGGTGGGAGGGAAGGGGGGGATGCGTGACCTGCCCGGTTCTCAGTGGCCACCCTGCGCTACCC
TCTCCCAGAACCTGAGCTGCTCTGACGCGGCTGTCTGGTGCGTTTCACTGATCCTGGTGCTGCAGCTTCC
TTACACTTCCCAAGAGGAGAAGCAGTTTGGAAAAACAAAATCAGAATAAGTTGGTCCTGAGTTCTAACTT
TGGCTCTTCACCTTTCTAGTCCCCAATTTATATTGTTCCTCCGTGCGTCAGTTTTACCTGTGAGATAAGG
CCAGTAGCCAGCCCCGTCCTGGCAGGGCTGTGGTGAGGAGGGGGGTGTCCGTGTGGAAAACTCCCTTTGT
GAGAATGGTGCGTCCTAGGTGTTCACCAGGTCGTGGCCGCCTCTACTCCCTTTCTCTTTCTCCATCCTTC
TTTCCTTAAAGAGTCCCCAGTGCTATCTGGGACATATTCCTCCGCCCAGAGCAGGGTCCCGCTTCCCTAA
GGCCCTGCTCTGGGCTTCTGGGTTTGAGTCCTTGGCAAGCCCAGGAGAGGCGCTCAGGCTTCCCTGTCCC
CCTTCCTCGTCCACCATCTCATGCCCCTGGCTCTCCTGCCCCTTCCCTACAGGGGTTCCTGGCTCTGCTC
TAAGGGCGAATTCGCGGCCGCTAAATTCAATTCGCCCTATAGTGAGTCGTATTACAATTCACTGGCCGTC
GTTTTACAACGTCGTGACTGGGAAAACCCTGGCGTTACCCAACTTAATCGCCTTGCAGCACATCCCCCTT
TCGCCAGCTGGCGTAATAGCGAAGAGGCCCGCACCGATCGCCCTTCCCAACAGTTGCGCAGCCTATACGT
ACGGCAGTTTAAGGTTTACACCTATAAAAGAGAGAGCCGTTATCGTCTGTTTGTGGATGTACAGAGTGAT
ATTATTGACACGCCGGGGCGACGGATGGTGATCCCCCTGGCCAGTGCACGTCTGCTGTCAGATAAAGTCT
CCCGTGAACTTTACCCGGTGGTGCATATCGGGGATGAAAGCTGGCGCATGATGACCACCGATATGGCCAG
TGTGCCGGTCTCCGTTATCGGGGAAGAAGTGGCTGATCTCAGCCACCGCGAAAATGACATCAAAAACGCC
ATTAACCTGATGTTCTGGGGAATATAAATGTCAGGCATGAGATTATCAAAAAGGATCTTCACCTAGATCC
TTTTCACGTAGAAAGCCAGTCCGCAGAAACGGTGCTGACCCCGGATGAATGTCAGCTACTGGGCTATCTG
GACAAGGGAAAACGCAAGCGCAAAGAGAAAGCAGGTAGCTTGCAGTGGGCTTACATGGCGATAGCTAGAC
TGGGCGGTTTTATGGACAGCAAGCGAACCGGAATTGCCAGCTGGGGCGCCCTCTGGTAAGGTTGGGAAGC
CCTGCAAAGTAAACTGGATGGCTTTCTTGCCGCCAAGGATCTGATGGCGCAGGGGATCAAGCTCTGATCA
AGAGACAGGATGAGGATCGTTTCGCATGATTGAACAAGATGGATTGCACGCAGGTTCTCCGGCCGCTTGG
GTGGAGAGGCTATTCGGCTATGACTGGGCACAACAGACAATCGGCTGCTCTGATGCCGCCGTGTTCCGGC
TGTCAGCGCAGGGGCGCCCGGTTCTTTTTGTCAAGACCGACCTGTCCGGTGCCCTGAATGAACTGCAAGA
CGAGGCAGCGCGGCTATCGTGGCTGGCCACGACGGGCGTTCCTTGCGCAGCTGTGCTCGACGTTGTCACT
GAAGCGGGAAGGGACTGGCTGCTATTGGGCGAAGTGCCGGGGCAGGATCTCCTGTCATCTCACCTTGCTC
CTGCCGAGAAAGTATCCATCATGGCTGATGCAATGCGGCGGCTGCATACGCTTGATCCGGCTACCTGCCC
ATTCGACCACCAAGCGAAACATCGCATCGAGCGAGCACGTACTCGGATGGAAGCCGGTCTTGTCGATCAG
GATGATCTGGACGAAGAGCATCAGGGGCTCGCGCCAGCCGAACTGTTCGCCAGGCTCAAGGCGAGCATGC
CCGACGGCGAGGATCTCGTCGTGACCCATGGCGATGCCTGCTTGCCGAATATCATGGTGGAAAATGGCCG
CTTTTCTGGATTCATCGACTGTGGCCGGCTGGGTGTGGCGGACCGCTATCAGGACATAGCGTTGGCTACC
CGTGATATTGCTGAAGAGCTTGGCGGCGAATGGGCTGACCGCTTCCTCGTGCTTTACGGTATCGCCGCTC
CCGATTCGCAGCGCATCGCCTTCTATCGCCTTCTTGACGAGTTCTTCTGAATTATTAACGCTTACAATTT
CCTGATGCGGTATTTTCTCCTTACGCATCTGTGCGGTATTTCACACCGCATCAGGTGGCACTTTTCGGGG
AAATGTGCGCGGAACCCCTATTTGTTTATTTTTCTAAATACATTCAAATATGTATCCGCTCATGAGATTA
TCAAAAAGGATCTTCACCTAGATCCTTTTAAATTAAAAATGAAGTTTTAAATCAATCTAAAGTATATATG
AGTAAACTTGGTCTGACAGTTACCAATGCTTAATCAGTGAGGCACCTATCTCAGCGATCTGTCTATTTCG
TTCATCCATAGTTGCCTGACTCCCCGTCGTGTAGATAACTACGATACGGGAGGGCTTACCATCTGGCCCC
AGTGCTGCAATGATACCGCGAGACCCACGCTCACCGGCTCCAGATTTATCAGCAATAAACCAGCCAGCCG
GAAGGGCCGAGCGCAGAAGTGGTCCTGCAACTTTATCCGCCTCCATCCAGTCTATTAATTGTTGCCGGGA
AGCTAGAGTAAGTAGTTCGCCAGTTAATAGTTTGCGCAACGTTGTTGCCATTGCTACAGGCATCGTGGTG
TCACGCTCGTCGTTTGGTATGGCTTCATTCAGCTCCGGTTCCCAACGATCAAGGCGAGTTACATGATCCC
CCATGTTGTGCAAAAAAGCGGTTAGCTCCTTCGGTCCTCCGATCGTTGTCAGAAGTAAGTTGGCCGCAGT
GTTATCACTCATGGTTATGGCAGCACTGCATAATTCTCTTACTGTCATGCCATCCGTAAGATGCTTTTCT
GTGACTGGTGAGTACTCAACCAAGTCATTCTGAGAATAGTGTATGCGGCGACCGAGTTGCTCTTGCCCGG
CGTCAATACGGGATAATACCGCGCCACATAGCAGAACTTTAAAAGTGCTCATCATTGGAAAACGTTCTTC
GGGGCGAAAACTCTCAAGGATCTTACCGCTGTTGAGATCCAGTTCGATGTAACCCACTCGTGCACCCAAC
TGATCTTCAGCATCTTTTACTTTCACCAGCGTTTCTGGGTGAGCAAAAACAGGAAGGCAAAATGCCGCAA
AAAAGGGAATAAGGGCGACACGGAAATGTTGAATACTCATACTCTTCCTTTTTCAATATTATTGAAGCAT
TTATCAGGGTTATTGTCTCATGACCAAAATCCCTTAACGTGAGTTTTCGTTCCACTGAGCGTCAGACCCC
GTAGAAAAGATCAAAGGATCTTCTTGAGATCCTTTTTTTCTGCGCGTAATCTGCTGCTTGCAAACAAAAA
AACCACCGCTACCAGCGGTGGTTTGTTTGCCGGATCAAGAGCTACCAACTCTTTTTCCGAAGGTAACTGG
CTTCAGCAGAGCGCAGATACCAAATACTGTTCTTCTAGTGTAGCCGTAGTTAGGCCACCACTTCAAGAAC
TCTGTAGCACCGCCTACATACCTCGCTCTGCTAATCCTGTTACCAGTGGCTGCTGCCAGTGGCGATAAGT
CGTGTCTTACCGGGTTGGACTCAAGACGATAGTTACCGGATAAGGCGCAGCGGTCGGGCTGAACGGGGGG
TTCGTGCACACAGCCCAGCTTGGAGCGAACGACCTACACCGAACTGAGATACCTACAGCGTGAGCTATGA
GAAAGCGCCACGCTTCCCGAAGGGAGAAAGGCGGACAGGTATCCGGTAAGCGGCAGGGTCGGAACAGGAG
AGCGCACGAGGGAGCTTCCAGGGGGAAACGCCTGGTATCTTTATAGTCCTGTCGGGTTTCGCCACCTCTG
ACTTGAGCGTCGATTTTTGTGATGCTCGTCAGGGGGGCGGAGCCTATGGAAAAACGCCAGCAACGCGGCC
TTTTTACGGTTCCTGGCCTTTTGCTGGCCTTTTGCTCACATGTTCTTTCCTGCGTTATCCCCTGATTCTG
TGGATAACCGTATTACCGCCTTTGAGTGAGCTGATACCGCTCGCCGCAGCCGAACGACCGAGCGCAGCGA
GTCAGTGAGCGAGGAAGCGGAAG
