>Addgene plasmid #184395 | AAVS1-TetOn-3XFLAG-firefly-beta-globin-control-AAVS1 | depositor partial sequence | sequence record 357509 | Sequencing primer: CAGCTCCTGGGCAATATGAT
CCCCCGCTGCACAGGCTGCCTTCCAGAAGGTGGTGGCTGGAGTGGCCACTGCCCTGGCCCACAAGTATCA
CTAAAAGGGTGGGCGCGCCGACCCAGCTTTCTTGTTCTGCAGCATATGTCTAGAGGATCATAATCAGCCA
TACCACATTTGTAGAGGTTTTACTTGCTTTAAAAAACCTCCCACACCTCCCCCTGAACCTGAAACATAAA
ATGAATGCAATTGTTGTTGTTAACTTGTTTATTGCAGCTTATAATGGTTACAAATAAAGCAATAGCATCA
CAAATTTCACAAATAAAGCATTTTTTTCACTGCCGACGTCAGGTGGCACTTTTCGGGGTTGGGGTTGCGC
CTTTTCCAAGGCAGCCCTGGGTTTGCGCAGGGACGCGGCTGCTCTGGGCGTGGTTCCGGGAAACGCAGCG
GCGCCGACCCTGGGTCTCGCACATTCTTCACGTCCGTTCGCAGCGTCACCCGGATCTTCGCCGCTACCCT
TGTGGGCCCCCCGGCGACGCTTCCTGCTCCGCCCCTAAGTCGGGAAGGTTCCTTGCGGTTCGCGGCGTGC
CGGACGTGACAAACGGAAGCCGCACGTCTCACTAGTACCCTCGCAGACGGACAGCGCCAGGGAGCAATGG
CAGCGCGCCGACCGCGATGGGCTGTGGCCAATAGCGGCTGCTCAGCAGGGCGCGCCGAGAGCAGCGGCCG
GGAAGGGGCGGTGCGGGAGGCGGGGTGTGGGGCGGTAGTGTGGGCCCTGTTCCTGCCCGCGCGGTGTTCC
GCATTCTGCAAGCCTCCGGAGCGCACGTCGGCAGTCGGCT
