>Addgene plasmid #184395 | AAVS1-TetOn-3XFLAG-firefly-beta-globin-control-AAVS1 | depositor partial sequence | sequence record 357510 | Sequencing primer: AGTGCAGGTGCCAGAACATT
GAGTTTACTCCCTATCAGTGATAGAGAACGTATGCAGACTTTACTCCCTATCAGTGATAGAGAACGTATA
AGGAGTTTACTCCCTATCAGTGATAGAGAACGTATGACCAGTTTACTCCCTATCAGTGATAGAGAACGTA
TCTACAGTTTACTCCCTATCAGTGATAGAGAACGTATATCCAGTTTACTCCCTATCAGTGATAGAGAACG
TATAAGCTTTGCTTATGTAAACCAGGGCGCCTATAAAAGAGTGCTGATTTTTTGAGTAAACTTCAATTCC
ACAACACTTTTGTCTTATACCAACTTTCCGTACCACTTCCTACCCTCGTAAAGAATTCGCGGCCGCAACC
GTCAGAATTAACCATGGACTACAAAGACCATGACGGTGATTATAAAGATCATGACATCGATTACAAGGAT
GACGATGACAAGCTTGCGGCCGCGAATTCAGAAGACGCCAAAAACATAAAGAAAGGCCCGGCGCCATTCT
ATCCGCTGGAAGATGGAACCGCTGGAGAGCAACTGCATAAGGCTATGAAGAGATACGCCCTGGTTCCTGG
AACAATTGCTTTTACAGATGCACATATCGAGGTGGACATCACTTACGCTGAGTACTTCGAAATGTCCGTT
CGGTTGGCAGAAGCTATGAAACGATATGGGCTGAATACAAATCACAGAATCGTCGTATGCAGTGAAAACT
CTCTTCAATTCTTTATGCCGGTGTTGGGCGCGTTATTTATCGGAGTTGCAGTTGCGCCCGCGAACGACA
